>Addgene plasmid #73377 | pCMV-Myc-XPLN-W440L | addgene partial sequence | sequence record 142502 | LNCX 5'-AGCTCGTTTAGTGAACCGTCAGATC-3'
TTTTGACCTCCATAGAAGACACCGGGACCGATCCAGCCTCCGGACTCTAGAGGATCCGGTACTAGAGGAA
CTGAAAAACCAGAAAGTTAACTGGTAAGTTTAGTCTTTTTGTCTTTTATTTCAGGTCCCGGATCCGGTGG
TGGTGCAAATCAAAGAACTGCTCCTCAGTGGATGTTGCCTTTACTTCTAGGCCTGTACGGAAGTGTTACT
TCTGCTCTAAAAGCTGCGGAATTGTACCCGCGGGCCCACCATGGCATCAATGCAGAAGCTGATCTCAGAG
GAGGACCTGCTTATGGCCATGGATATCCCGGGATGGAGGCCCGAATTCATGGTGGCCAAGGATTACCCCT
TCTACCTCACGGTCAAGAGAGCGAACTGCAGCCTGGAGCTACCCCCGGCCAGCGGTCCGGCCAAGGACGC
TGAGGAGCCTAGTAATAAACGGGTCAAACCCCTTTCCCGAGTCACGTCGCTAGCAAACCTCATCCCGCCC
GTGAAGGCCACGCCATTAAAGCGCTTCAGTCAAACCCTGCAGCGCTCCATTAGCTTCCGCAGTGAGAGCC
GCCCTGACATCCTCGCCCCCCGACCCTGGTCCAGAAATGCCGCCCCCTCGAGCACGAAACGGAGAGATAG
CAAGCTGTGGAGTGAGACCTTCGATGTGTGCGTCAATCAGATGCTTACATCCAAGGAAATCAAACGTCAG
GAGGCGATCTTTGAGCTTTCCCAAGGAGAAGAAGACTTGATAGAAGACTTGAAATTAGCAAAAAAGGCCT
ATCATGACCCCATGCTGAAACTCTCCATAATGACAGAACAAGAGTTGAATCAAATTTTTGGAACACTGGA
CTCTCTAATTCCTC
