>Addgene plasmid #73377 | pCMV-Myc-XPLN-W440L | addgene partial sequence | sequence record 142504 | EBV-rev 5'-GTGGTTTGTCCAAACTCATC-3'
CCGCGGCCGCGGTACCTCGAGAGATCTCGGTCGACCGAATTCTCAGACGTTACTTTCACCGTGCCTGCTG
TTTCCACAGGAAGAGTCTGTCTGTTCCATGCGCTCACAGTCGAGGCTGACCTCACTCGTGTCCATACTAC
AGTCTGACTCACTGTCCGATTGGTCCATCTGCTCAAGTTTTGTTTCTCCCTGTAGCTCTCTGCTCCCGGT
GGTGGGATTTAGGAACGATCCCTCGGAGTCAAGCACCCCAGCTTGCCCGGCAGCACACAAAACTGTTTCT
TTGGCTTGACGAATACAGTTAAGCAGCTGCTGTTTGTTGAAAGTGTCATTGGCTTGTAGCGAGTGGGTCT
GACTTTGGGATCCATTTTTGAAACTGACTCTGAAGAAGTTTTTAATTCTCTCATTGTTGCTGAATGCCCC
TCGCAGGGAGCCACCCAGCCTCACTTCTCCATCCTGGAGGTCTTCCAGCAGGAGGTCTTTCACGGGGATT
GGCTGACGGTACAGCTGGTAGCAAAGCTGCTCATTGTGGGTGACGGCTCGAGTGATCACAAGCACTTCTT
GGAACAGGAAAACATGCAGTTTCACGCCCCGATTGTTCTTCAGTTCACCATGACAACACAAGACTCGAGA
GCTGTCGATCAGGGAGTCTTTCTGGCCTTCTTCCAAGTAAAGAAGCCGCTCTTTATAATAGCGGCATTCA
GATTCACCAGTCTTGGTGTTGATTTCTGCCACAATTCCCTGAATGATATTTATAGCTTCTTCCAAGTGCT
GCTGATCTGGATTATCATTTGGTGTGTGCCTCAAGATTTCTCGGAGAA
