[The description below was written by a language model from this plasmid's Addgene catalogue record.]
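Description:
pCMV-Myc-XPLN-W440L is a mammalian expression plasmid built on the pCMV-Myc backbone. It is propagated in E. coli under ampicillin selection. The record lists the copy number as unknown and gives no feature table, so the origin of replication, the polyadenylation signal and any other backbone elements are not documented here. No mammalian selection marker is recorded, so nothing in the entry points to a means of selecting stable lines.

The insert is human ARHGEF3, also known as XPLN, GEF3 or STA3, which encodes a Rho-family guanine nucleotide exchange factor. It is transcribed from the CMV promoter, a strong constitutive viral promoter widely used for high-level expression in cultured mammalian cells. A Myc epitope tag is fused to the N terminus of the protein, so the exogenous product can be detected or immunoprecipitated with anti-Myc antibodies and distinguished from endogenous XPLN. The coding sequence carries a single point mutation, W440L, replacing tryptophan 440 with leucine. The record does not state the functional consequence of this substitution, and the cloning method is also not given.

The associated publication identifies XPLN as an endogenous inhibitor of mTORC2. The plasmid is therefore most plausibly used to express the tagged mutant in mammalian cells for comparison with wild-type XPLN, for example in studies of its interaction with or regulation of mTORC2 signalling. The specific experimental role of the W440L variant is not described in the catalogue fields.
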