Addgene plasmid #73377: pCMV-Myc-XPLN-W440L
Purpose: Myc tagged human XPLN expression with a point mutation W440L
Depositing lab: Jie Chen. Depositing organization: University of Illinois at Urbana-Champaign. Publication: XPLN is an endogenous inhibitor of mTORC2. Khanna N, Fang Y, Yoon MS, Chen J. Proc Natl Acad Sci U S A. 2013 Oct 1;110(40):15979-84. doi: 10.1073/pnas.1310434110. Epub 2013 Sep 16. PubMed 24043828.
Backbone
  Vector backbone: pCMV-Myc
  Vector type: Mammalian Expression
Growth in bacteria
  Bacterial resistance: Ampicillin, 100 μg/mL
  Growth temperature: 37°C
  Growth strain: DH5alpha
  Copy number: Unknown
Gene/Insert
  Gene/Insert name: arhgef3 (alt name: XPLN)
  Species: H. sapiens (human)
  Mutation: W440L
  Entrez Gene: ARHGEF3 (a.k.a. GEF3, STA3, XPLN)
  Promoter: CMV
  Tag / fusion protein: Myc (QKLISEEDL) (N terminal on insert)
  Cloning method: Unknown
  Sequencing primers: 5′ CMV-F; 3′ EBV-rev
Terms and licenses: Academic/Nonprofit Terms; Industry Terms: Not Available to Industry
How to cite: pCMV-Myc-XPLN-W440L was a gift from Jie Chen (Addgene plasmid # 73377 ; http://n2t.net/addgene:73377 ; RRID:Addgene_73377)
